Addgene plasmid #229209: lvl2-[piggyBac-backbone]
Purpose: (Empty Backbone) lvl 1 backbone
Depositing lab: Ron Weiss. Depositing organization: Massachusetts Institute of Technology. Publication: A platform for rapid prototyping of synthetic gene networks in mammalian cells. Duportet X, Wroblewska L, Guye P, Li Y, Eyquem J, Rieders J, Rimchala T, Batt G, Weiss R. Nucleic Acids Res. 2014 Dec 1;42(21):13440-51. doi: 10.1093/nar/gku1082. Epub 2014 Nov 5. PubMed 25378321.
Backbone
  Vector backbone: lvl2 [backbone]
  Vector type: Synthetic Biology
Growth in bacteria
  Bacterial resistance: Kanamycin, 50 μg/mL
  Growth temperature: 37°C
  Growth strain: DH5alpha
  Copy number: High Copy
Gene/Insert
  Gene/Insert name: None
Terms and licenses: Academic/Nonprofit Terms; Industry Terms: Not Available to Industry
Depositor comments: This plasmid is slightly modified from the version used in Duportet et al. 2014, but does not have any functional differences.
How to cite: lvl2-[piggyBac-backbone] was a gift from Ron Weiss (Addgene plasmid # 229209 ; http://n2t.net/addgene:229209 ; RRID:Addgene_229209)
