[The description below was written by a language model from this plasmid's Addgene catalogue record and pLannotate feature annotations shown in this document.]
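Description:
lvl2-[piggyBac-backbone] is an empty synthetic-biology destination vector of about 5 kb, deposited as part of a modular assembly platform for rapid prototyping of synthetic gene networks in mammalian cells. It carries no gene insert. The catalogue is slightly inconsistent about its tier: the name and backbone field call it a level 2 backbone, while the purpose line reads "lvl 1 backbone". The depositor notes that the plasmid is slightly modified from the originally published version, with no functional differences. It is propagated in E. coli from a high-copy ColE1/pUC-type origin and selected with kanamycin through an aph(3')-Ia (KanR) gene.

The only annotated payload is a bacterial-style reporter cassette. It consists of a BioBrick prefix, a tet operator with a short adjoining match scored as a fragment of the H1-2O2 promoter, an mRFP1 coding sequence, and tandem rrnB T1 and T7Te terminators. A further putative bacterial terminator lies just upstream and presumably insulates the cassette. This layout resembles the red fluorescent placeholder cassettes commonly used in hierarchical cloning, where replacement of the mRFP1 unit by assembled parts lets correct clones be picked as non-red colonies. The record does not explicitly state this function.

The name implies that assembled circuits would be flanked by piggyBac transposon ends for transposase-mediated integration into mammalian genomes. However, the automated feature table annotates no piggyBac inverted terminal repeats, assembly sites or mammalian selection markers. Sizeable stretches on both sides of the mRFP1 cassette are unannotated and may hold such elements, but this cannot be confirmed from the record.
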