Features (pLannotate 1.2.2; 9 found; start..end, strand, type, name):
      1..589     +  rep_origin     ori: high-copy-number ColE1/pMB1/pBR322/pUC origin of replication
   1792..1835    -  terminator     bacterial terminator: putative bacterial transcription terminator
   1838..1859    +  misc_feature   BioBrick prefix: BioBrick prefix for parts that do not start with "ATG"
   1860..1878    +  protein_bind   tet operator: tetO; bacterial operator O2 for the tetR and tetA genes tetracycline repressor TetR
   1884..1903    +  promoter       H1-2O2 promoter (fragment): doxycycline-inducible variant of the human H1 RNA promoter (Henriksen et al., 2007)
   1940..2614    +  CDS            mRFP1: mRFP1 is a basic (constitutively fluorescent) red fluorescent protein published in 2002, derived from Discosoma sp.. It is reported to be a somewhat slowly-maturing monomer with low acid sensitivity.
   2662..2733    +  terminator     rrnB T1 terminator: transcription terminator T1 from the E. coli rrnB gene
   2749..2776    +  terminator     T7Te terminator: phage T7 early transcription terminator
   4063..4872    +  CDS            KanR: aminoglycoside phosphotransferase; aph(3')-Ia; confers resistance to kanamycin in bacteria or G418 (Geneticin®) in eukaryotes
>Addgene plasmid #229209 | lvl2-[piggyBac-backbone] | addgene full sequence | sequence record 462334 | Addgene NGS Result
TTGAGATCCTTTTTTTCTGCGCGTAATCTGCTGCTTGCAAACAAAAAAACCACCGCTACCAGCGGTGGTT
TGTTTGCCGGATCAAGAGCTACCAACTCTTTTTCCGAAGGTAACTGGCTTCAGCAGAGCGCAGATACCAA
ATACTGTTCTTCTAGTGTAGCCGTAGTTAGGCCACCACTTCAAGAACTCTGTAGCACCGCCTACATACCT
CGCTCTGCTAATCCTGTTACCAGTGGCTGCTGCCAGTGGCGATAAGTCGTGTCTTACCGGGTTGGACTCA
AGACGATAGTTACCGGATAAGGCGCAGCGGTCGGGCTGAACGGGGGGTTCGTGCACACAGCCCAGCTTGG
AGCGAACGACCTACACCGAACTGAGATACCTACAGCGTGAGCTATGAGAAAGCGCCACGCTTCCCGAAGG
GAGAAAGGCGGACAGGTATCCGGTAAGCGGCAGGGTCGGAACAGGAGAGCGCACGAGGGAGCTTCCAGGG
GGAAACGCCTGGTATCTTTATAGTCCTGTCGGGTTTCGCCACCTCTGACTTGAGCGTCGATTTTTGTGAT
GCTCGTCAGGGGGGCGGAGCCTATGGAAAAACGCCAGCAACGCGGCCTTTTTACGGTTCCTGGCCTTTTG
CTGGCCTTTTGCTCACATGTTCTTTCCTGCGTTATCCCCTGATTCTGTGGATAACCGTATTACCGCCTTT
GAGTGAGCTGATACCGCTCGCCGCAGCCGAACGACCGAGCGCAGCGAGTCAGTGAGCGAGGAAGCAGAGC
GTGCCACCTGGTCGACTTAACCCTAGAAAGATAATCATATTGTGACGTACGTTAAAGATAATCATGCGTA
AAATTGACGCATGTGTTTTATCGATCTGTATATCGAGGTTTATTTATTAATTTGAATAGATATTAAGTTT
TATTATATTTACACTTACATACTAATAATAAATTCAACAAACAATTTATTTATGTTTATTTATTTATTAA
AAAAAAACAAAAACTCAAAATTTCTTCTATAAAGTAACAAAACTTTTAAACATTCTCTCTTTTACAAAAA
TAAACTTATTTTGTACTTTAAAAACAGTCATGTTGTTCTGCAATTCATGTGATCTGCGCCTGGGAGCTCA
CGGGGACAGCCCCCCCCCAAAGCCCCCAGGGATGTAATTACGTCCCTCCCCCGCTAGGGGGCAGCAGCGA
GCCGCCCGGGGCTCCGCTCCGGTCCGGCGCTCCCCCCGCATCCCCGAGCCGGCAGCGTGCGGGGACAGCC
CGGGCACGGGGAAGGTGGCACGGGATCGCTTTCCTCTGAACGCTTCTCGCTGCTCTTTGAGCCTGCAGAC
ACCTGGGGGGATACGGGGAAAAAGCTAGGCTGAAAGAGGATCTTAGAATGACACGCGCCTGGGAGCTCAC
GGGGACAGCCCCCCCCCAAAGCCCCCAGGGATGTAATTACGTCCCTCCCCCGCTAGGGGGCAGCAGCGAG
CCGCCCGGGGCTCCGCTCCGGTCCGGCGCTCCCCCCGCATCCCCGAGCCGGCAGCGTGCGGGGACAGCCC
GGGCACGGGGAAGGTGGCACGGGATCGCTTTCCTCTGAACGCTTCTCGCTGCTCTTTGAGCCTGCAGACA
CCTGGGGGGATACGGGGAAAAAGCTGGATCATAACTCGACGTGCAGTAAAACGACGGCCAGGCAGTACCA
GAAGAGCCCGAGTCTTGCACTCTGTGGTTTACCGAGCTCTTATTGGTTTTCAAACTTCATTGACTGTGCC
TTAATTAATAGGGATAACAGGGTAATGTATCACGAGGCAGAATTTCAGATAAAAAAAATCCTTAGCTTTC
GCTAAGGATGATTTCTGGAATTCGCGGCCGCTTCTAGAGTCCCTATCAGTGATAGAGATTGACATCCCTA
TCAGTGATAGAGATACTGAGCACTACTAGAGAAAGAGGAGAAATACTAGATGGCTTCCTCCGAAGACGTT
ATCAAAGAGTTCATGCGTTTCAAAGTTCGTATGGAAGGTTCCGTTAACGGTCACGAGTTCGAAATCGAAG
GTGAAGGTGAAGGTCGTCCGTACGAAGGTACCCAGACCGCTAAACTGAAAGTTACCAAAGGTGGTCCGCT
GCCGTTCGCTTGGGACATCCTGTCCCCGCAGTTCCAGTACGGTTCCAAAGCTTACGTTAAACACCCGGCT
GACATCCCGGACTACCTGAAACTGTCCTTCCCGGAAGGTTTCAAATGGGAACGTGTTATGAACTTCGAAG
ACGGTGGTGTTGTTACCGTTACCCAGGACTCCTCCCTGCAAGACGGTGAGTTCATCTACAAAGTTAAACT
GCGTGGTACCAACTTCCCGTCCGACGGTCCGGTTATGCAGAAAAAAACCATGGGTTGGGAAGCTTCCACC
GAACGTATGTACCCGGAAGACGGTGCTCTGAAAGGTGAAATCAAAATGCGTCTGAAACTGAAAGACGGTG
GTCACTACGACGCTGAAGTTAAAACCACCTACATGGCTAAAAAACCGGTTCAGCTGCCGGGTGCTTACAA
AACCGACATCAAACTGGACATCACCTCCCACAACGAAGACTACACCATCGTTGAACAGTACGAACGTGCT
GAAGGTCGTCACTCCACCGGTGCTTAATAACGCTGATAGTGCTAGTGTAGATCGCTACTAGAGCCAGGCA
TCAAATAAAACGAAAGGCTCAGTCGAAAGACTGGGCCTTTCGTTTTATCTGTTGTTTGTCGGTGAACGCT
CTCTACTAGAGTCACACTGGCTCACCTTCGGGTGGGCCTTTCTGCGTTTATATACTAGTAGGATCCATTA
CCCTGTTATCCCTAACCGGTATCACTAGTATTACAGAGGTAAGTTATAACAGTCGCCTAACCACGAAGTG
GGCTGGACGCGCTCTTCAAGAGTTCGCTTCTGCAATTCATGTGATCTGCGCCTGGGAGCTCACGGGGACA
GCCCCCCCCCAAAGCCCCCAGGGATGTAATTACGTCCCTCCCCCGCTAGGGGGCAGCAGCGAGCCGCCCG
GGGCTCCGCTCCGGTCCGGCGCTCCCCCCGCATCCCCGAGCCGGCAGCGTGCGGGGACAGCCCGGGCACG
GGGAAGGTGGCACGGGATCGCTTTCCTCTGAACGCTTCTCGCTGCTCTTTGAGCCTGCAGACACCTGGGG
GGATACGGGGAAAAAGCTAGGCTGAAAGAGGATCTTAGAATGACACGCGCCTGGGAGCTCACGGGGACAG
CCCCCCCCCAAAGCCCCCAGGGATGTAATTACGTCCCTCCCCCGCTAGGGGGCAGCAGCGAGCCGCCCGG
GGCTCCGCTCCGGTCCGGCGCTCCCCCCGCATCCCCGAGCCGGCAGCGTGCGGGGACAGCCCGGGCACGG
GGAAGGTGGCACGGGATCGCTTTCCTCTGAACGCTTCTCGCTGCTCTTTGAGCCTGCAGACACCTGGGGG
GATACGGGGAAAAAGCTGGATCATAACTCGACGTGCACAGGCTCCAGCCTACACAATCGCTCAAGACGTG
TAATGCTTTTATTATATATTAGTCACGATATCTATAACAAGAAAATATATATATAATAAGTTATCACGTA
AGTAGAACATGAAATAACAATATAATTATCGTATGAGTTAAATCTTAAAAGTCACGTAAAAGATAATCAT
GCGTCATTTTGACTCACGCGGTCGTTATAGTTCAAAATCAGTGACACTTACCGCATTGACAAGCACGCCT
CACGGGAGCTCCAAGCGGCGACTGAGATGTCCTAAATGCACAGCGACGGATTCGCGCTATTTAGAAAGAG
AGAGCAATATTTCAAGAATGCATGCGTCAATTTTACGCAGACTATCTTTCTAGGGTTAAAAGCTTGGCGT
AATCATGAATTCAGGAAAGGGCCTCGTGATACGCCTATTTTTATAGGTTAATGTCATGATAATAATGGTT
TCTTAGACGTCAGGTGGCACTTTTCGGGGAAATGTGCTGGCCCGTGTCTCAAAATCTCTGATGTTACATT
GCACAAGATAAAAATATATCATCATGAACAATAAAACTGTCTGCTTACATAAACAGTAATACAAGGGGTG
TTATGAGCCATATTCAACGGGAAACGTCGAGGCCGCGATTAAATTCCAACATGGATGCTGATTTATATGG
GTATAAATGGGCTCGCGATAATGTCGGGCAATCAGGTGCGACAATCTATCGCTTGTATGGGAAGCCCGAT
GCGCCAGAGTTGTTTCTGAAACATGGCAAAGGTAGCGTTGCCAATGATGTTACAGATGAGATGGTCAGAC
TAAACTGGCTGACGGAATTTATGCCTCTTCCGACCATCAAGCATTTTATCCGTACTCCTGATGATGCATG
GTTACTCACCACTGCGATCCCCGGAAAAACAGCATTCCAGGTATTAGAAGAATATCCTGATTCAGGTGAA
AATATTGTTGATGCGCTGGCAGTGTTCCTGCGCCGGTTGCATTCGATTCCTGTTTGTAATTGTCCTTTTA
ACAGCGATCGCGTATTTCGTCTCGCTCAGGCGCAATCACGAATGAATAACGGTTTGGTTGATGCGAGTGA
TTTTGATGACGAGCGTAATGGCTGGCCTGTTGAACAAGTCTGGAAAGAAATGCATAAACTTTTGCCATTC
TCACCGGATTCAGTCGTCACTCATGGTGATTTCTCACTTGATAACCTTATTTTTGACGAGGGGAAATTAA
TAGGTTGTATTGATGTTGGACGAGTCGGAATCGCAGACCGATACCAGGATCTTGCCATCCTATGGAACTG
CCTCGGTGAGTTTTCTCCTTCATTACAGAAACGGCTTTTTCAAAAATATGGTATTGATAATCCTGATATG
AATAAATTGCAGTTTCATTTGATGCTCGATGAGTTTTTCTAATCAGAATTGGTTAATTGGTTGTAACACT
GGCAGAGCATTACGCTGACTTGACGGGACGGAAGATCCTTTTTGATAATCTCATGACCAAAATCCCTTAA
CGTGAGTTTTCGTTCCACTGAGCGTCAGACCCCGTAGAAAAGATCAAAGGATCTTC
